Addgene plasmid #36412: pmEGFP-C1
Purpose: (Empty Backbone)
Depositing lab: Benjamin Glick. Depositing organization: University of Chicago.
Backbone
  Vector backbone: pEGFP
  Backbone manufacturer: Clontech
  Modifications to backbone: Contains one copy of enhanced monomeric (A206K) EGFP (mammalian codon optimized)
  Vector type: Mammalian Expression
  Promoter: CMV
  Tag / fusion protein: mEGFP (N terminal on backbone)
Growth in bacteria
  Bacterial resistance: Kanamycin, 50 μg/mL
  Growth temperature: 37°C
  Growth strain: DH5alpha
  Copy number: High Copy
Gene/Insert
  Cloning method: Restriction Enzyme
  Sequencing primers: 5′ CMV-fwd
Terms and licenses: Academic/Nonprofit Terms; Industry Terms: Not Available to Industry
Depositor comments: Plasmid carrying monomeric (A206K) EGFP for N-terminal tagging
How to cite: pmEGFP-C1 was a gift from Benjamin Glick (Addgene plasmid # 36412 ; http://n2t.net/addgene:36412 ; RRID:Addgene_36412)
