[The description below was written by a language model from this plasmid's Addgene catalogue record and pLannotate feature annotations shown in this document.]
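Description:
pmEGFP-C1 is an empty mammalian expression backbone of 4,731 bp derived from the Clontech pEGFP series. It is designed for attaching a monomeric green fluorescent protein to the N-terminus of a protein of interest. The human cytomegalovirus immediate early enhancer and promoter drive a single copy of mammalian codon-optimized EGFP carrying the A206K substitution, which suppresses the weak tendency of GFP-family proteins to dimerize. This reduces artefactual clustering, particularly for membrane-associated or densely packed fusions. A multiple cloning site follows directly after the mEGFP coding sequence, so a gene inserted in frame by restriction cloning is expressed as an mEGFP-X fusion. An SV40 polyadenylation signal downstream terminates the transcript. No insert is present in the plasmid as deposited.

The plasmid replicates in E. coli from a high-copy ColE1/pUC-type origin and also carries an f1 phage origin for single-stranded DNA production. One Tn5 aminoglycoside phosphotransferase gene (NeoR/KanR) provides selection in both hosts. A bacterial bla-type promoter expresses it for kanamycin resistance in bacteria. The adjacent SV40 enhancer and early promoter, paired with an HSV thymidine kinase polyadenylation signal, expresses it in mammalian cells, which allows G418 selection of stable transfectants. The short large T antigen, ble and bGH poly(A) fragments in the annotation appear to be partial sequence matches within these flanking regions rather than functional elements. The depositor and sequencing-derived records list the same 14 features in the same order and differ only in where the circular numbering starts. Typical uses include transient or stable expression of fluorescent fusions for live-cell localization and trafficking studies.
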