Features (pLannotate 1.2.2; 14 found; start..end, strand, type, name):
     61..364     +  enhancer       CMV enhancer: human cytomegalovirus immediate early enhancer
    365..568     +  promoter       CMV promoter: human cytomegalovirus (CMV) immediate early promoter
    613..1329    +  CDS            mEGFP: mEGFP is a basic (constitutively fluorescent) green fluorescent protein published in 2002, derived from Aequorea victoria. It has moderate acid sensitivity.
   1330..1395    +  misc_feature   MCS: multiple cloning site
   1412..1496    +  CDS            large T antigen (fragment): large T antigen from SV40 (simian virus 40)
   1519..1640    +  polyA_signal   SV40 poly(A) signal: SV40 polyadenylation signal
   1674..2102    -  rep_origin     f1 ori (sequence partly withheld): f1 bacteriophage origin of replication; arrow indicates direction of (+) strand synthesis
   2129..2233    +  promoter       AmpR promoter: bla
   2235..2592    +  promoter       SV40 promoter: SV40 enhancer and early promoter
   2627..3421    +  CDS            NeoR/KanR: aminoglycoside phosphotransferase from Tn5; aph(3')-II (or nptII); confers resistance to neomycin, kanamycin, and G418 (Geneticin®)
   3442..3594    +  CDS            ble (fragment): BLE_KLEPN - Experimental evidence at protein level: Swiss-Prot protein existence level 1. Binding protein with a strong affinity to the bleomycin family of antibiotics. Binds to CL990; an antimitotic-antibiotic compound. From Klebsiella pneumoniae.
   3653..3700    +  polyA_signal   HSV TK poly(A) signal: herpes simplex virus thymidine kinase polyadenylation signal (Cole and Stacy, 1985)
   3791..3807    -  polyA_signal   bGH poly(A) signal (fragment): bovine growth hormone polyadenylation signal
   4029..4617    +  rep_origin     ori: high-copy-number ColE1/pMB1/pBR322/pUC origin of replication
>Addgene plasmid #36412 | pmEGFP-C1 | depositor full sequence | sequence record 45558 | pmEGFP-C1 sequence 4731 bps
TAGTTATTAATAGTAATCAATTACGGGGTCATTAGTTCATAGCCCATATATGGAGTTCCGCGTTACATAA
CTTACGGTAAATGGCCCGCCTGGCTGACCGCCCAACGACCCCCGCCCATTGACGTCAATAATGACGTATG
TTCCCATAGTAACGCCAATAGGGACTTTCCATTGACGTCAATGGGTGGAGTATTTACGGTAAACTGCCCA
CTTGGCAGTACATCAAGTGTATCATATGCCAAGTACGCCCCCTATTGACGTCAATGACGGTAAATGGCCC
GCCTGGCATTATGCCCAGTACATGACCTTATGGGACTTTCCTACTTGGCAGTACATCTACGTATTAGTCA
TCGCTATTACCATGGTGATGCGGTTTTGGCAGTACATCAATGGGCGTGGATAGCGGTTTGACTCACGGGG
ATTTCCAAGTCTCCACCCCATTGACGTCAATGGGAGTTTGTTTTGGCACCAAAATCAACGGGACTTTCCA
AAATGTCGTAACAACTCCGCCCCATTGACGCAAATGGGCGGTAGGCGTGTACGGTGGGAGGTCTATATAA
GCAGAGCTGGTTTAGTGAACCGTCAGATCCGCTAGCGCTACCGGTCGCCACCATGGTGAGCAAGGGCGAG
GAGCTGTTCACCGGGGTGGTGCCCATCCTGGTCGAGCTGGACGGCGACGTAAACGGCCACAAGTTCAGCG
TGTCCGGCGAGGGCGAGGGCGATGCCACCTACGGCAAGCTGACCCTGAAGTTCATCTGCACCACCGGCAA
GCTGCCCGTGCCCTGGCCCACCCTCGTGACCACCCTGACCTACGGCGTGCAGTGCTTCAGCCGCTACCCC
GACCACATGAAGCAGCACGACTTCTTCAAGTCCGCCATGCCCGAAGGCTACGTCCAGGAGCGCACCATCT
TCTTCAAGGACGACGGCAACTACAAGACCCGCGCCGAGGTGAAGTTCGAGGGCGACACCCTGGTGAACCG
CATCGAGCTGAAGGGCATCGACTTCAAGGAGGACGGCAACATCCTGGGGCACAAGCTGGAGTACAACTAC
AACAGCCACAACGTCTATATCATGGCCGACAAGCAGAAGAACGGCATCAAGGTGAACTTCAAGATCCGCC
ACAACATCGAGGACGGCAGCGTGCAGCTCGCCGACCACTACCAGCAGAACACCCCCATCGGCGACGGCCC
CGTGCTGCTGCCCGACAACCACTACCTGAGCACCCAGTCCAAGCTGAGCAAAGACCCCAACGAGAAGCGC
GATCACATGGTCCTGCTGGAGTTCGTGACCGCCGCCGGGATCACTCTCGGCATGGACGAGCTGTACAAGT
CCGGACTCAGATCTCGAGCTCAAGCTTCGAATTCTGCAGTCGACGGTACCGCGGGCCCGGGATCCACCGG
ATCTAGATAACTGATCATAATCAGCCATACCACATTTGTAGAGGTTTTACTTGCTTTAAAAAACCTCCCA
CACCTCCCCCTGAACCTGAAACATAAAATGAATGCAATTGTTGTTGTTAACTTGTTTATTGCAGCTTATA
ATGGTTACAAATAAAGCAATAGCATCACAAATTTCACAAATAAAGCATTTTTTTCACTGCATTCTAGTTG
TGGTTTGTCCAAACTCATCAATGTATCTTAACGCGTAAATTGTAAGCGTTAATATTTTGTTAAAATTCGC
GTTAAATTTTTGTTAAATCAGCTCATTTTTTAACCAATAGGCCGAAATCGGCAAAATCCCTTATAAATCA
AAAGAATAGACCGAGATAGGGT
[37 nt withheld, positions 1773-1809]
AAAGAACGTGGACTCCAACGTCAAAGG
[49 nt withheld, positions 1837-1885]
T
[91 nt withheld, positions 1887-1977]
G
[124 nt withheld, positions 1979-2102]
CAGGTGGCACTTTTCGGGGAAATGTGCGCGGAACCCCTATTTGTTTATTTTTCTAAATACATTCAAATAT
GTATCCGCTCATGAGACAATAACCCTGATAAATGCTTCAATAATATTGAAAAAGGAAGAGTCCTGAGGCG
GAAAGAACCAGCTGTGGAATGTGTGTCAGTTAGGGTGTGGAAAGTCCCCAGGCTCCCCAGCAGGCAGAAG
TATGCAAAGCATGCATCTCAATTAGTCAGCAACCAGGTGTGGAAAGTCCCCAGGCTCCCCAGCAGGCAGA
AGTATGCAAAGCATGCATCTCAATTAGTCAGCAACCATAGTCCCGCCCCTAACTCCGCCCATCCCGCCCC
TAACTCCGCCCAGTTCCGCCCATTCTCCGCCCCATGGCTGACTAATTTTTTTTATTTATGCAGAGGCCGA
GGCCGCCTCGGCCTCTGAGCTATTCCAGAAGTAGTGAGGAGGCTTTTTTGGAGGCCTAGGCTTTTGCAAA
GATCGATCAAGAGACAGGATGAGGATCGTTTCGCATGATTGAACAAGATGGATTGCACGCAGGTTCTCCG
GCCGCTTGGGTGGAGAGGCTATTCGGCTATGACTGGGCACAACAGACAATCGGCTGCTCTGATGCCGCCG
TGTTCCGGCTGTCAGCGCAGGGGCGCCCGGTTCTTTTTGTCAAGACCGACCTGTCCGGTGCCCTGAATGA
ACTGCAAGACGAGGCAGCGCGGCTATCGTGGCTGGCCACGACGGGCGTTCCTTGCGCAGCTGTGCTCGAC
GTTGTCACTGAAGCGGGAAGGGACTGGCTGCTATTGGGCGAAGTGCCGGGGCAGGATCTCCTGTCATCTC
ACCTTGCTCCTGCCGAGAAAGTATCCATCATGGCTGATGCAATGCGGCGGCTGCATACGCTTGATCCGGC
TACCTGCCCATTCGACCACCAAGCGAAACATCGCATCGAGCGAGCACGTACTCGGATGGAAGCCGGTCTT
GTCGATCAGGATGATCTGGACGAAGAGCATCAGGGGCTCGCGCCAGCCGAACTGTTCGCCAGGCTCAAGG
CGAGCATGCCCGACGGCGAGGATCTCGTCGTGACCCATGGCGATGCCTGCTTGCCGAATATCATGGTGGA
AAATGGCCGCTTTTCTGGATTCATCGACTGTGGCCGGCTGGGTGTGGCGGACCGCTATCAGGACATAGCG
TTGGCTACCCGTGATATTGCTGAAGAGCTTGGCGGCGAATGGGCTGACCGCTTCCTCGTGCTTTACGGTA
TCGCCGCTCCCGATTCGCAGCGCATCGCCTTCTATCGCCTTCTTGACGAGTTCTTCTGAGCGGGACTCTG
GGGTTCGAAATGACCGACCAAGCGACGCCCAACCTGCCATCACGAGATTTCGATTCCACCGCCGCCTTCT
ATGAAAGGTTGGGCTTCGGAATCGTTTTCCGGGACGCCGGCTGGATGATCCTCCAGCGCGGGGATCTCAT
GCTGGAGTTCTTCGCCCACCCTAGGGGGAGGCTAACTGAAACACGGAAGGAGACAATACCGGAAGGAACC
CGCGCTATGACGGCAATAAAAAGACAGAATAAAACGCACGGTGTTGGGTCGTTTGTTCATAAACGCGGGG
TTCGGTCCCAGGGCTGGCACTCTGTCGATACCCCACCGAGACCCCATTGGGGCCAATACGCCCGCGTTTC
TTCCTTTTCCCCACCCCACCCCCCAAGTTCGGGTGAAGGCCCAGGGCTCGCAGCCAACGTCGGGGCGGCA
GGCCCTGCCATAGCCTCAGGTTACTCATATATACTTTAGATTGATTTAAAACTTCATTTTTAATTTAAAA
GGATCTAGGTGAAGATCCTTTTTGATAATCTCATGACCAAAATCCCTTAACGTGAGTTTTCGTTCCACTG
AGCGTCAGACCCCGTAGAAAAGATCAAAGGATCTTCTTGAGATCCTTTTTTTCTGCGCGTAATCTGCTGC
TTGCAAACAAAAAAACCACCGCTACCAGCGGTGGTTTGTTTGCCGGATCAAGAGCTACCAACTCTTTTTC
CGAAGGTAACTGGCTTCAGCAGAGCGCAGATACCAAATACTGTCCTTCTAGTGTAGCCGTAGTTAGGCCA
CCACTTCAAGAACTCTGTAGCACCGCCTACATACCTCGCTCTGCTAATCCTGTTACCAGTGGCTGCTGCC
AGTGGCGATAAGTCGTGTCTTACCGGGTTGGACTCAAGACGATAGTTACCGGATAAGGCGCAGCGGTCGG
GCTGAACGGGGGGTTCGTGCACACAGCCCAGCTTGGAGCGAACGACCTACACCGAACTGAGATACCTACA
GCGTGAGCTATGAGAAAGCGCCACGCTTCCCGAAGGGAGAAAGGCGGACAGGTATCCGGTAAGCGGCAGG
GTCGGAACAGGAGAGCGCACGAGGGAGCTTCCAGGGGGAAACGCCTGGTATCTTTATAGTCCTGTCGGGT
TTCGCCACCTCTGACTTGAGCGTCGATTTTTGTGATGCTCGTCAGGGGGGCGGAGCCTATGGAAAAACGC
CAGCAACGCGGCCTTTTTACGGTTCCTGGCCTTTTGCTGGCCTTTTGCTCACATGTTCTTTCCTGCGTTA
TCCCCTGATTCTGTGGATAACCGTATTACCGCCATGCAT
