Features (pLannotate 1.2.2; 14 found; start..end, strand, type, name):
    649..714     +  misc_feature   MCS: multiple cloning site
    731..815     +  CDS            large T antigen (fragment): large T antigen from SV40 (simian virus 40)
    838..959     +  polyA_signal   SV40 poly(A) signal: SV40 polyadenylation signal
    993..1421    -  rep_origin     f1 ori (sequence partly withheld): f1 bacteriophage origin of replication; arrow indicates direction of (+) strand synthesis
   1448..1552    +  promoter       AmpR promoter: bla
   1554..1911    +  promoter       SV40 promoter: SV40 enhancer and early promoter
   1946..2740    +  CDS            NeoR/KanR: aminoglycoside phosphotransferase from Tn5; aph(3')-II (or nptII); confers resistance to neomycin, kanamycin, and G418 (Geneticin®)
   2761..2913    +  CDS            ble (fragment): BLE_KLEPN - Experimental evidence at protein level: Swiss-Prot protein existence level 1. Binding protein with a strong affinity to the bleomycin family of antibiotics. Binds to CL990; an antimitotic-antibiotic compound. From Klebsiella pneumoniae.
   2972..3019    +  polyA_signal   HSV TK poly(A) signal: herpes simplex virus thymidine kinase polyadenylation signal (Cole and Stacy, 1985)
   3110..3126    -  polyA_signal   bGH poly(A) signal (fragment): bovine growth hormone polyadenylation signal
   3348..3936    +  rep_origin     ori: high-copy-number ColE1/pMB1/pBR322/pUC origin of replication
   4111..4414    +  enhancer       CMV enhancer: human cytomegalovirus immediate early enhancer
   4415..4618    +  promoter       CMV promoter: human cytomegalovirus (CMV) immediate early promoter
   4663..648     +  CDS            mEGFP (across the origin): mEGFP is a basic (constitutively fluorescent) green fluorescent protein published in 2002, derived from Aequorea victoria. It has moderate acid sensitivity.
>Addgene plasmid #36412 | pmEGFP-C1 | addgene full sequence | sequence record 438461 | Addgene NGS Result
AACGGCCACAAGTTCAGCGTGTCCGGCGAGGGCGAGGGCGATGCCACCTACGGCAAGCTGACCCTGAAGT
TCATCTGCACCACCGGCAAGCTGCCCGTGCCCTGGCCCACCCTCGTGACCACCCTGACCTACGGCGTGCA
GTGCTTCAGCCGCTACCCCGACCACATGAAGCAGCACGACTTCTTCAAGTCCGCCATGCCCGAAGGCTAC
GTCCAGGAGCGCACCATCTTCTTCAAGGACGACGGCAACTACAAGACCCGCGCCGAGGTGAAGTTCGAGG
GCGACACCCTGGTGAACCGCATCGAGCTGAAGGGCATCGACTTCAAGGAGGACGGCAACATCCTGGGGCA
CAAGCTGGAGTACAACTACAACAGCCACAACGTCTATATCATGGCCGACAAGCAGAAGAACGGCATCAAG
GTGAACTTCAAGATCCGCCACAACATCGAGGACGGCAGCGTGCAGCTCGCCGACCACTACCAGCAGAACA
CCCCCATCGGCGACGGCCCCGTGCTGCTGCCCGACAACCACTACCTGAGCACCCAGTCCAAGCTGAGCAA
AGACCCCAACGAGAAGCGCGATCACATGGTCCTGCTGGAGTTCGTGACCGCCGCCGGGATCACTCTCGGC
ATGGACGAGCTGTACAAGTCCGGACTCAGATCTCGAGCTCAAGCTTCGAATTCTGCAGTCGACGGTACCG
CGGGCCCGGGATCCACCGGATCTAGATAACTGATCATAATCAGCCATACCACATTTGTAGAGGTTTTACT
TGCTTTAAAAAACCTCCCACACCTCCCCCTGAACCTGAAACATAAAATGAATGCAATTGTTGTTGTTAAC
TTGTTTATTGCAGCTTATAATGGTTACAAATAAAGCAATAGCATCACAAATTTCACAAATAAAGCATTTT
TTTCACTGCATTCTAGTTGTGGTTTGTCCAAACTCATCAATGTATCTTAACGCGTAAATTGTAAGCGTTA
ATATTTTGTTAAAATTCGCGTTAAATTTTTGTTAAATCAGCTCATTTTTTAACCAATAGGCCGAAATCGG
CAAAATCCCTTATAAATCAAAAGAATAGACCGAGATAGGGT
[37 nt withheld, positions 1092-1128]
AAAGAACGTGGACTCCAACGTCAAAGG
[49 nt withheld, positions 1156-1204]
T
[91 nt withheld, positions 1206-1296]
G
[124 nt withheld, positions 1298-1421]
CAGGTGGCACTTTTCGGGGAAATGTGCGCGGAACCCCTATTTGTTTATTTTTCTAAATACATTCAAATAT
GTATCCGCTCATGAGACAATAACCCTGATAAATGCTTCAATAATATTGAAAAAGGAAGAGTCCTGAGGCG
GAAAGAACCAGCTGTGGAATGTGTGTCAGTTAGGGTGTGGAAAGTCCCCAGGCTCCCCAGCAGGCAGAAG
TATGCAAAGCATGCATCTCAATTAGTCAGCAACCAGGTGTGGAAAGTCCCCAGGCTCCCCAGCAGGCAGA
AGTATGCAAAGCATGCATCTCAATTAGTCAGCAACCATAGTCCCGCCCCTAACTCCGCCCATCCCGCCCC
TAACTCCGCCCAGTTCCGCCCATTCTCCGCCCCATGGCTGACTAATTTTTTTTATTTATGCAGAGGCCGA
GGCCGCCTCGGCCTCTGAGCTATTCCAGAAGTAGTGAGGAGGCTTTTTTGGAGGCCTAGGCTTTTGCAAA
GATCGATCAAGAGACAGGATGAGGATCGTTTCGCATGATTGAACAAGATGGATTGCACGCAGGTTCTCCG
GCCGCTTGGGTGGAGAGGCTATTCGGCTATGACTGGGCACAACAGACAATCGGCTGCTCTGATGCCGCCG
TGTTCCGGCTGTCAGCGCAGGGGCGCCCGGTTCTTTTTGTCAAGACCGACCTGTCCGGTGCCCTGAATGA
ACTGCAAGACGAGGCAGCGCGGCTATCGTGGCTGGCCACGACGGGCGTTCCTTGCGCAGCTGTGCTCGAC
GTTGTCACTGAAGCGGGAAGGGACTGGCTGCTATTGGGCGAAGTGCCGGGGCAGGATCTCCTGTCATCTC
ACCTTGCTCCTGCCGAGAAAGTATCCATCATGGCTGATGCAATGCGGCGGCTGCATACGCTTGATCCGGC
TACCTGCCCATTCGACCACCAAGCGAAACATCGCATCGAGCGAGCACGTACTCGGATGGAAGCCGGTCTT
GTCGATCAGGATGATCTGGACGAAGAGCATCAGGGGCTCGCGCCAGCCGAACTGTTCGCCAGGCTCAAGG
CGAGCATGCCCGACGGCGAGGATCTCGTCGTGACCCATGGCGATGCCTGCTTGCCGAATATCATGGTGGA
AAATGGCCGCTTTTCTGGATTCATCGACTGTGGCCGGCTGGGTGTGGCGGACCGCTATCAGGACATAGCG
TTGGCTACCCGTGATATTGCTGAAGAGCTTGGCGGCGAATGGGCTGACCGCTTCCTCGTGCTTTACGGTA
TCGCCGCTCCCGATTCGCAGCGCATCGCCTTCTATCGCCTTCTTGACGAGTTCTTCTGAGCGGGACTCTG
GGGTTCGAAATGACCGACCAAGCGACGCCCAACCTGCCATCACGAGATTTCGATTCCACCGCCGCCTTCT
ATGAAAGGTTGGGCTTCGGAATCGTTTTCCGGGACGCCGGCTGGATGATCCTCCAGCGCGGGGATCTCAT
GCTGGAGTTCTTCGCCCACCCTAGGGGGAGGCTAACTGAAACACGGAAGGAGACAATACCGGAAGGAACC
CGCGCTATGACGGCAATAAAAAGACAGAATAAAACGCACGGTGTTGGGTCGTTTGTTCATAAACGCGGGG
TTCGGTCCCAGGGCTGGCACTCTGTCGATACCCCACCGAGACCCCATTGGGGCCAATACGCCCGCGTTTC
TTCCTTTTCCCCACCCCACCCCCCAAGTTCGGGTGAAGGCCCAGGGCTCGCAGCCAACGTCGGGGCGGCA
GGCCCTGCCATAGCCTCAGGTTACTCATATATACTTTAGATTGATTTAAAACTTCATTTTTAATTTAAAA
GGATCTAGGTGAAGATCCTTTTTGATAATCTCATGACCAAAATCCCTTAACGTGAGTTTTCGTTCCACTG
AGCGTCAGACCCCGTAGAAAAGATCAAAGGATCTTCTTGAGATCCTTTTTTTCTGCGCGTAATCTGCTGC
TTGCAAACAAAAAAACCACCGCTACCAGCGGTGGTTTGTTTGCCGGATCAAGAGCTACCAACTCTTTTTC
CGAAGGTAACTGGCTTCAGCAGAGCGCAGATACCAAATACTGTTCTTCTAGTGTAGCCGTAGTTAGGCCA
CCACTTCAAGAACTCTGTAGCACCGCCTACATACCTCGCTCTGCTAATCCTGTTACCAGTGGCTGCTGCC
AGTGGCGATAAGTCGTGTCTTACCGGGTTGGACTCAAGACGATAGTTACCGGATAAGGCGCAGCGGTCGG
GCTGAACGGGGGGTTCGTGCACACAGCCCAGCTTGGAGCGAACGACCTACACCGAACTGAGATACCTACA
GCGTGAGCTATGAGAAAGCGCCACGCTTCCCGAAGGGAGAAAGGCGGACAGGTATCCGGTAAGCGGCAGG
GTCGGAACAGGAGAGCGCACGAGGGAGCTTCCAGGGGGAAACGCCTGGTATCTTTATAGTCCTGTCGGGT
TTCGCCACCTCTGACTTGAGCGTCGATTTTTGTGATGCTCGTCAGGGGGGCGGAGCCTATGGAAAAACGC
CAGCAACGCGGCCTTTTTACGGTTCCTGGCCTTTTGCTGGCCTTTTGCTCACATGTTCTTTCCTGCGTTA
TCCCCTGATTCTGTGGATAACCGTATTACCGCCATGCATTAGTTATTAATAGTAATCAATTACGGGGTCA
TTAGTTCATAGCCCATATATGGAGTTCCGCGTTACATAACTTACGGTAAATGGCCCGCCTGGCTGACCGC
CCAACGACCCCCGCCCATTGACGTCAATAATGACGTATGTTCCCATAGTAACGCCAATAGGGACTTTCCA
TTGACGTCAATGGGTGGAGTATTTACGGTAAACTGCCCACTTGGCAGTACATCAAGTGTATCATATGCCA
AGTACGCCCCCTATTGACGTCAATGACGGTAAATGGCCCGCCTGGCATTATGCCCAGTACATGACCTTAT
GGGACTTTCCTACTTGGCAGTACATCTACGTATTAGTCATCGCTATTACCATGGTGATGCGGTTTTGGCA
GTACATCAATGGGCGTGGATAGCGGTTTGACTCACGGGGATTTCCAAGTCTCCACCCCATTGACGTCAAT
GGGAGTTTGTTTTGGCACCAAAATCAACGGGACTTTCCAAAATGTCGTAACAACTCCGCCCCATTGACGC
AAATGGGCGGTAGGCGTGTACGGTGGGAGGTCTATATAAGCAGAGCTGGTTTAGTGAACCGTCAGATCCG
CTAGCGCTACCGGTCGCCACCATGGTGAGCAAGGGCGAGGAGCTGTTCACCGGGGTGGTGCCCATCCTGG
TCGAGCTGGACGGCGACGTA
