>Addgene plasmid #36412 | pmEGFP-C1 | addgene partial sequence | sequence record 46896 | SV40pA-R 5'-GAAATTTGTGATGCTATTGC-3'
AGTTAACAACAACAATTGCATTCATTTTATGTTTCAGGTTCAGGGGGAGGTGTGGGAGGTTTTTTAAAGC
AAGTAAAACCTCTACAAATGTGGTATGGCTGATTATGATCAGTTATCTAGATCCGGTGGATCCCGGGCCC
GCGGTACCGTCGACTGCAGAATTCGAAGCTTGAGCTCGAGATCTGAGTCCGGACTTGTACAGCTCGTCCA
TGCCGAGAGTGATCCCGGCGGCGGTCACGAACTCCAGCAGGACCATGTGATCGCGCTTCTCGTTGGGGTC
TTTGCTCAGCTTGGACTGGGTGCTCAGGTAGTGGTTGTCGGGCAGCAGCACGGGGCCGTCGCCGATGGGG
GTGTTCTGCTGGTAGTGGTCGGCGAGCTGCACGCTGCCGTCCTCGATGTTGTGGCGGATCTTGAAGTTCA
CCTTGATGCCGTTCTTCTGCTTGTCGGCCATGATATAGACGTTGTGGCTGTTGTAGTTGTACTCCAGCTT
GTGCCCCAGGATGTTGCCGTCCTCCTTGAAGTCGATGCCCTTCAGCTCGATGCGGTTCACCAGGGTGTCG
CCCTCGAACTTCACCTCGGCGCGGGTCTTGTAGTTGCCGTCGTCCTTGAAGAAGATGGTGCGCTCCTGGA
CGTAGCCTTCGGGCATGGCGGACTTGAAGAAGTCGTGCTG
